Addgene plasmid #136948: pDiySpike1
Purpose: Plasmid for the In Vitro transcription of DiySpike1
Depositing lab: Rickard Sandberg. Depositing organization: Karolinska Institutet. Publication: Single-cell RNA counting at allele and isoform resolution using Smart-seq3. Hagemann-Jensen M, Ziegenhain C, Chen P, Ramskold D, Hendriks GJ, Larsson AJM, Faridani OR, Sandberg R. Nat Biotechnol. 2020 Jun;38(6):708-714. doi: 10.1038/s41587-020-0497-0. Epub 2020 May 4. PubMed 32518404.
Backbone
  Vector backbone: pUC19
  Backbone manufacturer: Joachim Messing
  Vector type: Synthetic Biology
Growth in bacteria
  Bacterial resistance: Ampicillin, 100 μg/mL
  Growth temperature: 37°C
  Growth strain: DH5alpha
  Copy number: High Copy
Gene/Insert
  Gene/Insert name: DiySpike1
  Species: Synthetic
  Insert size (bp): 1084
  Promoter: T7
  Cloning method: Gibson Cloning
  Sequencing primers: 5′ agcggataacaatttcacacagg
Terms and licenses: Academic/Nonprofit Terms; Industry Terms: Not Available to Industry
How to cite: pDiySpike1 was a gift from Rickard Sandberg (Addgene plasmid # 136948 ; http://n2t.net/addgene:136948 ; RRID:Addgene_136948)
