[The description below was written by a language model from this plasmid's Addgene catalogue record and pLannotate feature annotations shown in this document.]
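Description:
pDiySpike1 is a small (about 3.7 kb) pUC19-based bacterial plasmid that serves as a template for in vitro transcription of a synthetic RNA called DiySpike1. It is propagated in E. coli as a high-copy plasmid through the ColE1/pMB1-type pUC origin and is selected with ampicillin, with β-lactamase expressed from its own bla promoter. The remaining annotated elements are pUC19 backbone remnants: a CAP binding site, the lac promoter and lac operator, a fragment of the multiple cloning site, a partial lacZα coding region, and short matches to lacI, bom and rop. None of these plays a role in the plasmid's stated purpose.

The payload is a 1,084 bp synthetic insert, placed by Gibson assembly into the pUC19 polylinker region and thereby interrupting lacZα. A bacteriophage T7 promoter sits immediately after the residual MCS fragment and points into the roughly 1 kb unannotated stretch that lies before the lacZα fragment. This stretch corresponds to the DiySpike1 sequence, and the lack of any feature match there fits its artificial origin. T7 RNA polymerase can therefore be used to produce the DiySpike1 transcript from the plasmid. The record does not describe the internal design of the insert, such as whether it carries an encoded poly(A) tract or barcode, or how the template is meant to be linearised or terminated.

The name and the associated work on single-cell RNA counting with Smart-seq3 suggest that the transcript is intended as a spike-in RNA standard for sequencing experiments. The catalogue entry itself states only the in vitro transcription purpose.
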