Features (pLannotate 1.2.2; 12 found; start..end, strand, type, name):
    272..860     +  rep_origin     ori: high-copy-number ColE1/pMB1/pBR322/pUC origin of replication
   1043..1135    +  CDS            lacI (fragment): lac repressor; lacI; The lac repressor binds to the lac operator to inhibit transcription in E. coli. This inhibition can be relieved by adding lactose or isopropyl-β-D-thiogalactopyranoside (IPTG).
   1148..1169    +  protein_bind   CAP binding site: CAP binding activates transcription in the presence of cAMP. E. coli catabolite activator protein
   1184..1214    +  promoter       lac promoter: promoter for the E. coli lac operon
   1222..1238    +  protein_bind   lac operator: The lac repressor binds to the lac operator to inhibit transcription in E. coli. This inhibition can be relieved by adding lactose or isopropyl-β-D-thiogalactopyranoside (IPTG). lac repressor encoded by lacI
   1275..1304    -  misc_feature   MCS (fragment): pUC18/19 multiple cloning site
   1305..1323    +  promoter       T7 promoter: promoter for bacteriophage T7 RNA polymerase
   2361..2517    +  CDS            lacZα (fragment): LacZα fragment of β-galactosidase; lacZ fragment
   2523..2622    -  misc_feature   bom (fragment): basis of mobility region from pBR322
   2724..2759    -  CDS            rop (fragment): Rop protein, which maintains plasmids at low copy number; rop
   2854..2958    +  promoter       AmpR promoter: bla
   2959..101     +  CDS            AmpR (across the origin): β-lactamase; bla; confers resistance to ampicillin, carbenicillin, and related antibiotics
>Addgene plasmid #136948 | pDiySpike1 | addgene full sequence | sequence record 287297 | Addgene NGS Result
CCCGTATCGTAGTTATCTACACGACGGGGAGTCAGGCAACTATGGATGAACGAAATAGACAGATCGCTGA
GATAGGTGCCTCACTGATTAAGCATTGGTAACTGTCAGACCAAGTTTACTCATATATACTTTAGATTGAT
TTAAAACTTCATTTTTAATTTAAAAGGATCTAGGTGAAGATCCTTTTTGATAATCTCATGACCAAAATCC
CTTAACGTGAGTTTTCGTTCCACTGAGCGTCAGACCCCGTAGAAAAGATCAAAGGATCTTCTTGAGATCC
TTTTTTTCTGCGCGTAATCTGCTGCTTGCAAACAAAAAAACCACCGCTACCAGCGGTGGTTTGTTTGCCG
GATCAAGAGCTACCAACTCTTTTTCCGAAGGTAACTGGCTTCAGCAGAGCGCAGATACCAAATACTGTTC
TTCTAGTGTAGCCGTAGTTAGGCCACCACTTCAAGAACTCTGTAGCACCGCCTACATACCTCGCTCTGCT
AATCCTGTTACCAGTGGCTGCTGCCAGTGGCGATAAGTCGTGTCTTACCGGGTTGGACTCAAGACGATAG
TTACCGGATAAGGCGCAGCGGTCGGGCTGAACGGGGGGTTCGTGCACACAGCCCAGCTTGGAGCGAACGA
CCTACACCGAACTGAGATACCTACAGCGTGAGCTATGAGAAAGCGCCACGCTTCCCGAAGGGAGAAAGGC
GGACAGGTATCCGGTAAGCGGCAGGGTCGGAACAGGAGAGCGCACGAGGGAGCTTCCAGGGGGAAACGCC
TGGTATCTTTATAGTCCTGTCGGGTTTCGCCACCTCTGACTTGAGCGTCGATTTTTGTGATGCTCGTCAG
GGGGGCGGAGCCTATGGAAAAACGCCAGCAACGCGGCCTTTTTACGGTTCCTGGCCTTTTGCTGGCCTTT
TGCTCACATGTTCTTTCCTGCGTTATCCCCTGATTCTGTGGATAACCGTATTACCGCCTTTGAGTGAGCT
GATACCGCTCGCCGCAGCCGAACGACCGAGCGCAGCGAGTCAGTGAGCGAGGAAGCGGAAGAGCGCCCAA
TACGCAAACCGCCTCTCCCCGCGCGTTGGCCGATTCATTAATGCAGCTGGCACGACAGGTTTCCCGACTG
GAAAGCGGGCAGTGAGCGCAACGCAATTAATGTGAGTTAGCTCACTCATTAGGCACCCCAGGCTTTACAC
TTTATGCTTCCGGCTCGTATGTTGTGTGGAATTGTGAGCGGATAACAATTTCACACAGGAAACAGCTATG
ACCATGATTACGCCAAGCTTGCATGCCTGCAGGTCGACTCTAGATAATACGACTCACTATAGGGGTTGCC
TTGCAAGACTAGTTGCTTCATACCGCGGCGCTGTCTAGGGCCGGGGATTTCGGGAAGTGTAGCTCGCTTG
GCGACCTCGATAGTGGGCCCGACCAAAGGTCGGAGCCATAGGGTCATACTCGAAACTGGGTCTTGACCGC
GGTTACGGCGAGGAGGGGAGACCACCTTTCGGACCTTTAGCATTATAGTTACTTAATCATGATCTGTCGG
ACGTGGGTGAGAGATGCTGTGTCGAGACAACTCGCGCCGATCTGTACAGAAGCTCCGGACTGCGTATCTC
CTTGGATGGTGGAGCTGGCGGTTCTCGTGACAAGAACACAAGGGCGGATCGAGCTCTGGTAAAGTATGTG
CACTGGGGACGATCGAGCCGTCTTGCCGCGTGACAAGCAAACTACCACCGTAAGAAGCCTTAACCGAGTC
AACCCCACGGGGTTTCCTGTTAATCGCTAGCGGCATGTCTATCTCGTCAGCTAGCATGAGTCACACGGAA
CACCTGATCATGAGGGCGCCCAAAGCAAGTACGGACGTTGTATGATTAGACTAGGGACCCGAAGCTACCG
AGATACCATTTGTGCCGACGACATTCAACCGTATGTGGCAATCTGAGGACGCGTGTGTCTCATTATCTTC
AAGTCGTTATTAAGCGGAGCGCTTTCTCGTTGCGGTTTAAAAGATCTCCCTCGCCGTCGGAATCTGGGCA
GTCTAACATAGTTATGGGGGCGGAGTGATGGGCAGAATCCACCCACGCACGTCTCCGGACGGAACATACG
AGAGGCGTGTGCCTGTGGTGCATGACGGTACTTTTGTGCGGCGCGGTATTCATGACCTATGCCGCGGAGC
GATTCACCTGACCCGACTGTCGATAGGAGACCGGAGCGACTTTTTGTTACACATAAGCGATGACTGTGAA
CCGTGTGAGGGGGTCCTCCTATTAGGTTACAACATTATGATACTACGAGCGGTCGGCCAAGTTGAGTTCC
TGTACCAAAACCAAAAAAAAAAAAAAAAAAAAAAAAAAAAAAAAGCTTGAATTCACTGGCCGTCGTTTTA
CAACTCGTGACTGGGAAAACCCTGGCGTTACCCAACTTAATCGCCTTGCAGCACATCCCCCTTTCGCCAG
CTGGCGTAATAGCGAAGAGGCCCGCACCGATCGCCCTTCCCAACAGTTGCGCAGCCTGAATGGCGAATGG
CGCCTGATGCGGTATTTTCTCCTTACGCATCTGTGCGGTATTTCACACCGCATATGGTGCACTCTCAGTA
CAATCTGCTCTGATGCCGCATAGTTAAGCCAGCCCCGACACCCGCCAACACCCGCTGACGCGCCCTGACG
GGCTTGTCTGCTCCCGGCATCCGCTTACAGACAAGCTGTGACCGTCTCCGGGAGCTGCATGTGTCAGAGG
TTTTCACCGTCATCACCGAAACGCGCGAGACGAAAGGGCCTCGTGATACGCCTATTTTTATAGGTTAATG
TCATGATAATAATGGTTTCTTAGACGTCAGGTGGCACTTTTCGGGGAAATGTGCGCGGAACCCCTATTTG
TTTATTTTTCTAAATACATTCAAATATGTATCCGCTCATGAGACAATAACCCTGATAAATGCTTCAATAA
TATTGAAAAAGGAAGAGTATGAGTATTCAACATTTCCGTGTCGCCCTTATTCCCTTTTTTGCGGCATTTT
GCCTTCCTGTTTTTGCTCACCCAGAAACGCTGGTGAAAGTAAAAGATGCTGAAGATCAGTTGGGTGCACG
AGTGGGTTACATCGAACTGGATCTCAACAGCGGTAAGATCCTTGAGAGTTTTCGCCCCGAAGAACGTTTT
CCAATGATGAGCACTTTTAAAGTTCTGCTATGTGGCGCGGTATTATCCCGTATTGACGCCGGGCAAGAGC
AACTCGGTCGCCGCATACACTATTCTCAGAATGACTTGGTTGAGTACTCACCAGTCACAGAAAAGCATCT
TACGGATGGCATGACAGTAAGAGAATTATGCAGTGCTGCCATAACCATGAGTGATAACACTGCGGCCAAC
TTACTTCTGACAACGATCGGAGGACCGAAGGAGCTAACCGCTTTTTTGCACAACATGGGGGATCATGTAA
CTCGCCTTGATCGTTGGGAACCGGAGCTGAATGAAGCCATACCAAACGACGAGCGTGACACCACGATGCC
TGTAGCAATGGCAACAACGTTGCGCAAACTATTAACTGGCGAACTACTTACTCTAGCTTCCCGGCAACAA
TTAATAGACTGGATGGAGGCGGATAAAGTTGCAGGACCACTTCTGCGCTCGGCCCTTCCGGCTGGCTGGT
TTATTGCTGATAAATCTGGAGCCGGTGAGCGTGGGTCTCGCGGTATCATTGCAGCACTGGGGCCAGATGG
TAAGCCCT
